>Addgene plasmid #74843 | pGWB501 | depositor full sequence | sequence record 141518 | pGWB501 sequence 11165 bps
TTTCACGCCCTTTTAAATATCCGATTATTCTAATAAACGCTCTTTTCTCTTAGGTTTACCCGCCAATATA
TCCTGTCAAACACTGATAGTTTAAACTGAAGGCGGGAAACGACAATCTGATCCAAGCTCAAGCTGCTCTA
GCATTCGCCATTCAGGCTGCGCAACTGTTGGGAAGGGCGATCGGTGCGGGCCTCTTCGCTATTACGCCAG
CTGGCGAAAGGGGGATGTGCTGCAAGGCGATTAAGTTGGGTAACGCCAGGGTTTTCCCAGTCACGACGTT
GTAAAACGACGGCCAGTGCCAAGCTTGCATGCCTGCAGGTCGACTCTAGAGTTATCAACAAGTTTGTACA
AAAAAGCTGAACGAGAAACGTAAAATGATATAAATATCAATATATTAAATTAGATTTTGCATAAAAAACA
GACTACATAATACTGTAAAACACAACATATCCAGTCACTATGGCGGCCCCTCGAGGGGCCGCATTAGGCA
CCCCAGGCTTTACACTTTATGCTTCCGGCTCGTATAATGTGTGGATTTTGAGTTAGGATCCGGCGAGATT
TTCAGGAGCTAAGGAAGCTAAAATGGAGAAAAAAATCACTGGATATACCACCGTTGATATATCCCAATGG
CATCGTAAAGAACATTTTGAGGCATTTCAGTCAGTTGCTCAATGTACCTATAACCAGACCGTTCAGCTGG
ATATTACGGCCTTTTTAAAGACCGTAAAGAAAAATAAGCACAAGTTTTATCCGGCCTTTATTCACATTCT
TGCCCGCCTGATGAATGCTCATCCGGAATTCCGTATGGCAATGAAAGACGGTGAGCTGGTGATATGGGAT
AGTGTTCACCCTTGTTACACCGTTTTCCATGAGCAAACTGAAACGTTTTCATCGCTCTGGAGTGAATACC
ACGACGATTTCCGGCAGTTTCTACACATATATTCGCAAGATGTGGCGTGTTACGGTGAAAACCTGGCCTA
TTTCCCTAAAGGGTTTATTGAGAATATGTTTTTCGTCTCAGCCAATCCCTGGGTGAGTTTCACCAGTTTT
GATTTAAACGTGGCCAATATGGACAACTTCTTCGCCCCCGTTTTCACCATGGGCAAATATTATACGCAAG
GCGACAAGGTGCTGATGCCGCTGGCGATTCAGGTTCATCATGCCGTCTGTGATGGCTTCCATGTCGGCAG
AATGCTTAATGAATTACAACAGTACTGCGATGAGTGGCAGGGCGGGGCGTAAAGATCTGGATCCGGCTTA
CTAAAAGCCAGATAACAGTATGCGTATTTGCGCGCTGATTTTTGCGGTATAAGAATATATACTGATATGT
ATACCCGAAGTATGTCAAAAAGAGGTGTGCTATGAAGCAGCGTATTACAGTGACAGTTGACAGCGACAGC
TATCAGTTGCTCAAGGCATATATGATGTCAATATCTCCGGTCTGGTAAGCACAACCATGCAGAATGAAGC
CCGTCGTCTGCGTGCCGAACGCTGGAAAGCGGAAAATCAGGAAGGGATGGCTGAGGTCGCCCGGTTTATT
GAAATGAACGGCTCTTTTGCTGACGAGAACAGGGACTGGTGAAATGCAGTTTAAGGTTTACACCTATAAA
AGAGAGAGCCGTTATCGTCTGTTTGTGGATGTACAGAGTGATATTATTGACACGCCCGGGCGACGGATGG
TGATCCCCCTGGCCAGTGCACGTCTGCTGTCAGATAAAGTCTCCCGTGAACTTTACCCGGTGGTGCATAT
CGGGGATGAAAGCTGGCGCATGATGACCACCGATATGGCCAGTGTGCCGGTCTCCGTTATCGGGGAAGAA
GTGGCTGATCTCAGCCACCGCGAAAATGACATCAAAAACGCCATTAACCTGATGTTCTGGGGAATATAAA
TGTCAGGCTCCCTTATACACAGCCAGTCTGCAGGTCGACCATAGTGACTGGATATGTTGTGTTTTACAGT
ATTATGTAGTCTGTTTTTTATGCAAAATCTAATTTAATATATTGATATTTATATCATTTTACGTTTCTCG
TTCAGCTTTCTTGTACAAAGTGGTTGATAACAGCGCTTAGAGCTCGAATTTCCCCGATCGTTCAAACATT
TGGCAATAAAGTTTCTTAAGATTGAATCCTGTTGCCGGTCTTGCGATGATTATCATATAATTTCTGTTGA
ATTACGTTAAGCATGTAATAATTAACATGTAATGCATGACGTTATTTATGAGATGGGTTTTTATGATTAG
AGTCCCGCAATTATACATTTAATACGCGATAGAAAACAAAATATAGCGCGCAAACTAGGATAAATTATCG
CGCGCGGTGTCATCTATGTTACTAGATCGGGAATTGGTTCCGGAACCAATTCGTAATCATGGTCATAGCT
GTTTCCTGTGTGAAATTGTTATCCGCTCACAATTCCACACAACATACGAGCCGGAAGCATAAAGTGTAAA
GCCTGGGGTGCCTAATGAGTGAGCTAACTCACATTAGGCTGAATTAGGCGCGCCTATTTCTATTAATTCC
CGATCTAGTAACATAGATGACACCGCGCGCGATAATTTATCCTAGTTTGCGCGCTATATTTTGTTTTCTA
TCGCGTATTAAATGTATAATTGCGGGACTCTAATCATAAAAACCCATCTCATAAATAACGTCATGCATTA
CATGTTAATTATTACATGCTTAACGTAATTCAACAGAAATTATATGATAATCATCGCAAGACCGGCAACA
GGATTCAATCTTAAGAAACTTTATTGCCAAATGTTTGAACGATCGGGGAAATTCGGGGGATCGATCCCGC
GAACTGTGGACGAGAACTGTGCCACCAAGCGTAAGGCCGTTCTCTCGCATTTGCCTTGCTAGGCTCGCGC
GAGTTGCTGGCTGAGGCGTTCTCGAAATCAGCTCTTGTTCGGTCGGCATCTACTCTATTCCTTTGCCCTC
GGACGAGTGCTGGGGCGTCGGTTTCCACTATCGGCGAGTACTTCTACACAGCCATCGGTCCAGACGGCCG
CGCTTCTGCGGGCGATTTGTGTACGCCCGACAGTCCCGGCTCCGGATCGGACGATTGCGTCGCATCGACC
CTGCGCCCAAGCTGCATCATCGAAATTGCCGTCAACCAAGCTCTGATAGAGTTGGTCAAGACCAATGCGG
AGCATATACGCCCGGAGCCGCGGCGATCCTGCAAGCTCCGGATGCCTCCGCTCGAAGTAGCGCGTCTGCT
GCTCCATACAAGCCAACCACGGCCTCCAGAAGAAGATGTTGGCGACCTCGTATTGGGAATCCCCGAACAT
CGCCTCGCTCCAGTCAATGACCGCTGTTATGCGGCCATTGTCCGTCAGGACATTGTTGGAGCCGAAATCC
GCGTGCACGAGGTGCCGGACTTCGGGGCAGTCCTCGGCCCAAAGCATCAGCTCATCGAGAGCCTGCGCGA
CGGACGCACTGACGGTGTCGTCCATCACAGTTTGCCAGTGATACACATGGGGATCAGCAATCGCGCATAT
GAAATCACGCCATGTAGTGTATTGACCGATTCCTTGCGGTCCGAATGGGCCGAACCCGCTCGTCTGGCTA
AGATCGGCCGCAGCGATCGCATCCATGGCCTCCGCGACCGGCTGCAGAACAGCGGGCAGTTCGGTTTCAG
GCAGGTCTTGCAACGTGACACCCTGTGCACGGCGGGAGATGCAATAGGTCAGGCTCTCGCTGAATGCCCC
AATGTCAAGCACTTCCGGAATCGGGAGCGCGGCCGATGCAAAGTGCCGATAAACATAACGATCTTTGTAG
AAACCATCGGCGCAGCTATTTACCCGCAGGACATATCCACGCCCTCCTACATCGAAGCTGAAAGCACGAG
ATTCTTCGCCCTCCGAGAGCTGCATCAGGTCGGAGACGCTGTCGAACTTTTCGATCAGAAACTTCTCGAC
AGACGTCGCGGTGAGTTCAGGCTTTTTCATATCTTATTGCCCCCCGGGATCAGATCTGGATTGAGAGTGA
ATATGAGACTCTAATTGGATACCGAGGGGAATTTATGGAACGTCAGTGGAGCATTTTTGACAAGAAATAT
TTGCTAGCTGATAGTGACCTTAGGCGACTTTTGAACGCGCAATAATGGTTTCTGACGTATGTGCTTAGCT
CATTAAACTCCAGAAACCCGCGGCTGAGTGGCTCCTTCAACGTTGCGGTTCTGTCAGTTCCAAACGTAAA
ACGGCTTGTCCCGCGTCATCGGCGGGGGTCATAACGTGACTCCCTTAATTCTCCGCTCATGATCTTGATC
CCCTGCGCCATCAGATCCTTGGCGGCAAGAAAGCCATCCAGTTTACTTTGCAGGGCTTCCCAACCTTACC
AGAGGGCGCCCCAGCTGGCAATTCCGGTTCGCTTGCTGTCCATAAAACCGCCCAGTCTAGCTATCGCCAT
GTAAGCCCACTGCAAGCTACCTGCTTTCTCTTTGCGCTTGCGTTTTCCCTTGTCCAGATAGCCCAGTAGC
TGACATTCATCCGGGGTCAGCACCGTTTCTGCGGACTGGCTTTCTACGTGTTCCGCTTCCTTTAGCAGCC
CTTGCGCCCTGAGTGCTTGCGGCAGCGTGAAGCTGATCCGTCGAGATTAATAGAAATAAATTCAGCCTAA
TTCGGCGTTAATTCAGTACATTAAAAACGTCCGCAATGTGTTATTAAGTTGTCTAAGCGTCAATTTGTTT
ACACCACAATATATCCTGCCACCAGCCAGCCAACAGCTCCCCGACCGGCAGCTCGGCACAAAATCACCAC
TCGATACAGGCAGCCCATCAGTCCGGGACGGCGTCAGCGGGAGAGCCGTTGTAAGGCGGCAGACTTTGCT
CATGTTACCGATGCTATTCGGAAGAACGGCAACTAAGCTGCCGGGTTTGAAACACGGATGATCTCGCGGA
GGGTAGCATGTTGATTGTAACGATGACAGAGCGTTGCTGCCTGTGATCAATTCGGGCACGAACCCAGTGG
ACATAAGCCTGTTCGGTTCGTAAGCTGTAATGCAAGTAGCGTATGCGCTCACGCAACTGGTCCAGAACCT
TGACCGAACGCAGCGGTGGTAACGGCGCAGTGGCGGTTTTCATGGCTTGTTATGACTGTTTTTTTGGGGT
ACAGTCTATGCCTCGGGCATCCAAGCAGCAAGCGCGTTACGCCGTGGGTCGATGTTTGATGTTATGGAGC
AGCAACGATGTTACGCAGCAGGGCAGTCGCCCTAAAACAAAGTTAAACATCATGGGGGAAGCGGTGATCG
CCGAAGTATCGACTCAACTATCAGAGGTAGTTGGCGTCATCGAGCGCCATCTCGAACCGACGTTGCTGGC
CGTACATTTGTACGGCTCCGCAGTGGATGGCGGCCTGAAGCCACACAGTGATATTGATTTGCTGGTTACG
GTGACCGTAAGGCTTGATGAAACAACGCGGCGAGCTTTGATCAACGACCTTTTGGAAACTTCGGCTTCCC
CTGGAGAGAGCGAGATTCTCCGCGCTGTAGAAGTCACCATTGTTGTGCACGACGACATCATTCCGTGGCG
TTATCCAGCTAAGCGCGAACTGCAATTTGGAGAATGGCAGCGCAATGACATTCTTGCAGGTATCTTCGAG
CCAGCCACGATCGACATTGATCTGGCTATCTTGCTGACAAAAGCAAGAGAACATAGCGTTGCCTTGGTAG
GTCCAGCGGCGGAGGAACTCTTTGATCCGGTTCCTGAACAGGATCTATTTGAGGCGCTAAATGAAACCTT
AACGCTATGGAACTCGCCGCCCGACTGGGCTGGCGATGAGCGAAATGTAGTGCTTACGTTGTCCCGCATT
TGGTACAGCGCAGTAACCGGCAAAATCGCGCCGAAGGATGTCGCTGCCGACTGGGCAATGGAGCGCCTGC
CGGCCCAGTATCAGCCCGTCATACTTGAAGCTAGACAGGCTTATCTTGGACAAGAAGAAGATCGCTTGGC
CTCGCGCGCAGATCAGTTGGAAGAATTTGTCCACTACGTGAAAGGCGAGATCACCAAGGTAGTCGGCAAA
TAATGTCTAGCTAGAAATTCGTTCAAGCCGACGCCGCTTCGCGGCGCGGCTTAACTCAAGCGTTAGATGC
ACTAAGCACATAATTGCTCACAGCCAAACTATCAGGTCAAGTCTGCTTTTATTATTTTTAAGCGTGCATA
ATAAGCCCTACACAAATTGGGAGATATATCATGCATGACCAAAATCCCTTAACGTGAGTTTTCGTTCCAC
TGAGCGTCAGACCCCGTAGAAAAGATCAAAGGATCTTCTTGAGATCCTTTTTTTCTGCGCGTAATCTGCT
GCTTGCAAACAAAAAAACCACCGCTACCAGCGGTGGTTTGTTTGCCGGATCAAGAGCTACCAACTCTTTT
TCCGAAGGTAACTGGCTTCAGCAGAGCGCAGATACCAAATACTGTCCTTCTAGTGTAGCCGTAGTTAGGC
CACCACTTCAAGAACTCTGTAGCACCGCCTACATACCTCGCTCTGCTAATCCTGTTACCAGTGGCTGCTG
CCAGTGGCGATAAGTCGTGTCTTACCGGGTTGGACTCAAGACGATAGTTACCGGATAAGGCGCAGCGGTC
GGGCTGAACGGGGGGTTCGTGCACACAGCCCAGCTTGGAGCGAACGACCTACACCGAACTGAGATACCTA
CAGCGTGAGCTATGAGAAAGCGCCACGCTTCCCGAAGGGAGAAAGGCGGACAGGTATCCGGTAAGCGGCA
GGGTCGGAACAGGAGAGCGCACGAGGGAGCTTCCAGGGGGAAACGCCTGGTATCTTTATAGTCCTGTCGG
GTTTCGCCACCTCTGACTTGAGCGTCGATTTTTGTGATGCTCGTCAGGGGGGCGGAGCCTATGGAAAAAC
GCCAGCAACGCGGCCTTTTTACGGTTCCTGGCCTTTTGCTGGCCTTTTGCTCACATGTTCTTTCCTGCGT
TATCCCCTGATTCTGTGGATAACCGTATTACCGCCTTTGAGTGAGCTGATACCGCTCGCCGCAGCCGAAC
GACCGAGCGCAGCGAGTCAGTGAGCGAGGAAGCGGAAGAGCGCCTGATGCGGTATTTTCTCCTTACGCAT
CTGTGCGGTATTTCACACCGCATATGGTGCACTCTCAGTACAATCTGCTCTGATGCCGCATAGTTAAGCC
AGTATACACTCCGCTATCGCTACGTGACTGGGTCATGGCTGCGCCCCGACACCCGCCAACACCCGCTGAC
GCGCCCTGACGGGCTTGTCTGCTCCCGGCATCCGCTTACAGACAAGCTGTGACCGTCTCCGGGAGCTGCA
TGTGTCAGAGGTTTTCACCGTCATCACCGAAACGCGCGAGGCAGGGTGCCTTGATGTGGGCGCCGGCGGT
CGAGTGGCGACGGCGCGGCTTGTCCGCGCCCTGGTAGATTGCCTGGCCGTAGGCCAGCCATTTTTGAGCG
GCCAGCGGCCGCGATAGGCCGACGCGAAGCGGCGGGGCGTAGGGAGCGCAGCGACCGAAGGGTAGGCGCT
TTTTGCAGCTCTTCGGCTGTGCGCTGGCCAGACAGTTATGCACAGGCCAGGCGGGTTTTAAGAGTTTTAA
TAAGTTTTAAAGAGTTTTAGGCGGAAAAATCGCCTTTTTTCTCTTTTATATCAGTCACTTACATGTGTGA
CCGGTTCCCAATGTACGGCTTTGGGTTCCCAATGTACGGGTTCCGGTTCCCAATGTACGGCTTTGGGTTC
CCAATGTACGTGCTATCCACAGGAAAGAGACCTTTTCGACCTTTTTCCCCTGCTAGGGCAATTTGCCCTA
GCATCTGCTCCGTACATTAGGAACCGGCGGATGCTTCGCCCTCGATCAGGTTGCGGTAGCGCATGACTAG
GATCGGGCCAGCCTGCCCCGCCTCCTCCTTCAAATCGTACTCCGGCAGGTCATTTGACCCGATCAGCTTG
CGCACGGTGAAACAGAACTTCTTGAACTCTCCGGCGCTGCCACTGCGTTCGTAGATCGTCTTGAACAACC
ATCTGGCTTCTGCCTTGCCTGCGGCGCGGCGTGCCAGGCGGTAGAGAAAACGGCCGATGCCGGGATCGAT
CAAAAAGTAATCGGGGTGAACCGTCAGCACGTCCGGGTTCTTGCCTTCTGTGATCTCGCGGTACATCCAA
TCAGCTAGCTCGATCTCGATGTACTCCGGCCGCCCGGTTTCGCTCTTTACGATCTTGTAGCGGCTAATCA
AGGCTTCACCCTCGGATACCGTCACCAGGCGGCCGTTCTTGGCCTTCTTCGTACGCTGCATGGCAACGTG
CGTGGTGTTTAACCGAATGCAGGTTTCTACCAGGTCGTCTTTCTGCTTTCCGCCATCGGCTCGCCGGCAG
AACTTGAGTACGTCCGCAACGTGTGGACGGAACACGCGGCCGGGCTTGTCTCCCTTCCCTTCCCGGTATC
GGTTCATGGATTCGGTTAGATGGGAAACCGCCATCAGTACCAGGTCGTAATCCCACACACTGGCCATGCC
GGCCGGCCCTGCGGAAACCTCTACGTGCCCGTCTGGAAGCTCGTAGCGGATCACCTCGCCAGCTCGTCGG
TCACGCTTCGACAGACGGAAAACGGCCACGTCCATGATGCTGCGACTATCGCGGGTGCCCACGTCATAGA
GCATCGGAACGAAAAAATCTGGTTGCTCGTCGCCCTTGGGCGGCTTCCTAATCGACGGCGCACCGGCTGC
CGGCGGTTGCCGGGATTCTTTGCGGATTCGATCAGCGGCCGCTTGCCACGATTCACCGGGGCGTGCTTCT
GCCTCGATGCGTTGCCGCTGGGCGGCCTGCGCGGCCTTCAACTTCTCCACCAGGTCATCACCCAGCGCCG
CGCCGATTTGTACCGGGCCGGATGGTTTGCGACCGCTCACGCCGATTCCTCGGGCTTGGGGGTTCCAGTG
CCATTGCAGGGCCGGCAGACAACCCAGCCGCTTACGCCTGGCCAACCGCCCGTTCCTCCACACATGGGGC
ATTCCACGGCGTCGGTGCCTGGTTGTTCTTGATTTTCCATGCCGCCTCCTTTAGCCGCTAAAATTCATCT
ACTCATTTATTCATTTGCTCATTTACTCTGGTAGCTGCGCGATGTATTCAGATAGCAGCTCGGTAATGGT
CTTGCCTTGGCGTACCGCGTACATCTTCAGCTTGGTGTGATCCTCCGCCGGCAACTGAAAGTTGACCCGC
TTCATGGCTGGCGTGTCTGCCAGGCTGGCCAACGTTGCAGCCTTGCTGCTGCGTGCGCTCGGACGGCCGG
CACTTAGCGTGTTTGTGCTTTTGCTCATTTTCTCTTTACCTCATTAACTCAAATGAGTTTTGATTTAATT
TCAGCGGCCAGCGCCTGGACCTCGCGGGCAGCGTCGCCCTCGGGTTCTGATTCAAGAACGGTTGTGCCGG
CGGCGGCAGTGCCTGGGTAGCTCACGCGCTGCGTGATACGGGACTCAAGAATGGGCAGCTCGTACCCGGC
CAGCGCCTCGGCAACCTCACCGCCGATGCGCGTGCCTTTGATCGCCCGCGACACGACAAAGGCCGCTTGT
AGCCTTCCATCCGTGACCTCAATGCGCTGCTTAACCAGCTCCACCAGGTCGGCGGTGGCCCATATGTCGT
AAGGGCTTGGCTGCACCGGAATCAGCACGAAGTCGGCTGCCTTGATCGCGGACACAGCCAAGTCCGCCGC
CTGGGGCGCTCCGTCGATCACTACGAAGTCGCGCCGGCCGATGGCCTTCACGTCGCGGTCAATCGTCGGG
CGGTCGATGCCGACAACGGTTAGCGGTTGATCTTCCCGCACGGCCGCCCAATCGCGGGCACTGCCCTGGG
GATCGGAATCGACTAACAGAACATCGGCCCCGGCGAGTTGCAGGGCGCGGGCTAGATGGGTTGCGATGGT
CGTCTTGCCTGACCCGCCTTTCTGGTTAAGTACAGCGATAACCTTCATGCGTTCCCCTTGCGTATTTGTT
TATTTACTCATCGCATCATATACGCAGCGACCGCATGACGCAAGCTGTTTTACTCAAATACACATCACCT
TTTTAGACGGCGGCGCTCGGTTTCTTCAGCGGCCAAGCTGGCCGGCCAGGCCGCCAGCTTGGCATCAGAC
AAACCGGCCAGGATTTCATGCAGCCGCACGGTTGAGACGTGCGCGGGCGGCTCGAACACGTACCCGGCCG
CGATCATCTCCGCCTCGATCTCTTCGGTAATGAAAAACGGTTCGTCCTGGCCGTCCTGGTGCGGTTTCAT
GCTTGTTCCTCTTGGCGTTCATTCTCGGCGGCCGCCAGGGCGTCGGCCTCGGTCAATGCGTCCTCACGGA
AGGCACCGCGCCGCCTGGCCTCGGTGGGCGTCACTTCCTCGCTGCGCTCAAGTGCGCGGTACAGGGTCGA
GCGATGCACGCCAAGCAGTGCAGCCGCCTCTTTCACGGTGCGGCCTTCCTGGTCGATCAGCTCGCGGGCG
TGCGCGATCTGTGCCGGGGTGAGGGTAGGGCGGGGGCCAAACTTCACGCCTCGGGCCTTGGCGGCCTCGC
GCCCGCTCCGGGTGCGGTCGATGATTAGGGAACGCTCGAACTCGGCAATGCCGGCGAACACGGTCAACAC
CATGCGGCCGGCCGGCGTGGTGGTGTCGGCCCACGGCTCTGCCAGGCTACGCAGGCCCGCGCCGGCCTCC
TGGATGCGCTCGGCAATGTCCAGTAGGTCGCGGGTGCTGCGGGCCAGGCGGTCTAGCCTGGTCACTGTCA
CAACGTCGCCAGGGCGTAGGTGGTCAAGCATCCTGGCCAGCTCCGGGCGGTCGCGCCTGGTGCCGGTGAT
CTTCTCGGAAAACAGCTTGGTGCAGCCGGCCGCGTGCAGTTCGGCCCGTTGGTTGGTCAAGTCCTGGTCG
TCGGTGCTGACGCGGGCATAGCCCAGCAGGCCAGCGGCGGCGCTCTTGTTCATGGCGTAATGTCTCCGGT
TCTAGTCGCAAGTATTCTACTTTATGCGACTAAAACACGCGACAAGAAAACGCCAGGAAAAGGGCAGGGC
GGCAGCCTGTCGCGTAACTTAGGACTTGTGCGACATGTCGTTTTCAGAAGACGGCTGCACTGAACGTCAG
AAGCCGACTGCACTATAGCAGCGGAGGGGTTGGATCAAAGTACTTTGATCCCGAGGGGAACCCTGTGGTT
GGCATGCACATACAAATGGACGAACGGATAAACCT
Features (pLannotate 1.2.2; 29 found; start..end, strand, type, name):
     54..78      -  misc_feature   RB T-DNA repeat: right border repeat from nopaline C58 T-DNA
    144..298     -  CDS            lacZα (fragment): LacZα fragment of β-galactosidase; lacZ fragment
    301..331     -  misc_feature   MCS (fragment): pUC18/19 multiple cloning site
    338..462     +  protein_bind   attR1: mutant version of attR; recombination site for the Gateway® LR reaction LR Clonase™
    499..529     +  promoter       lac UV5 promoter: E. coli lac promoter with an "up" mutation
    554..582     +  promoter       cat promoter (fragment): promoter of the E. coli cat gene encoding chloramphenicol acetyltransferase
    583..1242    +  CDS            CmR: chloramphenicol acetyltransferase; cat; confers resistance to chloramphenicol
   1421..1579    +  CDS            ccdA (fragment): CCDA_ECO57 - Also known as H, letA. Experimental evidence at protein level: Swiss-Prot protein existence level 1. Antitoxin component of a type II toxin-antitoxin (TA) system which inhibits the post-segregational killing (PSK) of plasmid-free cells, also referred to as a plasmid addiction system. Binds to and blocks the activity of CcdB; will also remove bound CcdB protein from the CcdB-GyrA complex by forming a CcdA-CcdB complex, a process termed rejuvenation. Functions as a transcriptional corepressor for the ccdAB operon, repression also requires CcdB (By similarity). From Escherichia coli
   1584..1886    +  CDS            ccdB: CCDB_ECOLI - Also known as G, letB, letD. Experimental evidence at protein level: Swiss-Prot protein existence level 1. Toxic component of a type II toxin-antitoxin (TA) system, functioning in plasmid maintainence. Responsible for the post- segregational killing (PSK) of plasmid-free cells, also referred to as a plasmid addiction system. Half-life of over 2 hours. Cell killing by CcdB is accompanied by filamentation, defects in chromosome and plasmid segregation, defects in cell division, formation of anucleate cells, decreased DNA synthesis and plasmid loss. Interferes with the activity of DN
   1930..2054    -  protein_bind   attR2: mutant version of attR; recombination site for the Gateway® LR reaction LR Clonase™
   2086..2338    +  terminator     NOS terminator: nopaline synthase terminator and poly(A) signal
   2394..2416    -  protein_bind   lac operator (fragment): The lac repressor binds to the lac operator to inhibit transcription in E. coli. This inhibition can be relieved by adding lactose or isopropyl-β-D-thiogalactopyranoside (IPTG). lac repressor encoded by lacI
   2420..2450    -  promoter       lac promoter: promoter for the E. coli lac operon
   2465..2486    -  protein_bind   CAP binding site: CAP binding activates transcription in the presence of cAMP. E. coli catabolite activator protein
   2522..2774    -  terminator     NOS terminator: nopaline synthase terminator and poly(A) signal
   2925..3950    -  CDS            HygR: aminoglycoside phosphotransferase from E. coli; aph(4)-Ia; confers resistance to hygromycin
   4002..4181    -  promoter       NOS promoter: nopaline synthase promoter
   4261..4590    -  CDS            tnpA (fragment): TN5P_ECOLX - Also known as tnp. Experimental evidence at protein level: Swiss-Prot protein existence level 1. Mediates transposition of transposon Tn5 by a 'cut and paste' mechanism. First, the monomeric transposase binds the 19 bp inverted DNA repeats flanking the transposon. Then, dimerization of the DNA- bound transposase creates a synaptic DNA complex. After nicking of the first DNA strand, excision of the transposon proceeds through a series of intermediates. The transposase then mediates the insertion of the transposon at a new site by strand transfer. The activity of the wild- type tran
   4687..4711    -  misc_feature   LB T-DNA repeat: left border repeat from nopaline C58 T-DNA
   4970..4993    +  promoter       Pc promoter (fragment): intI1 (promoter lies within the coding sequence); class 1 integron promoter
   5169..5225    +  CDS            GmR (fragment): gentamycin acetyltransferase; aacC1; confers resistance to gentamycin
   5236..6023    +  CDS            SmR (fragment): aminoglycoside adenylyltransferase (Murphy, 1985); aadA; confers resistance to spectinomycin and streptomycin
   6269..6857    +  rep_origin     ori: high-copy-number ColE1/pMB1/pBR322/pUC origin of replication
   7043..7183    -  misc_feature   bom: basis of mobility region from pBR322
   7285..7324    -  CDS            rop (fragment): Rop protein, which maintains plasmids at low copy number; rop
   7527..7721    -  rep_origin     pVS1 oriV: origin of replication for the Pseudomonas plasmid pVS1 (Heeb et al., 2000)
   7787..8860    -  CDS            pVS1 RepA: replication protein from the Pseudomonas plasmid pVS1 (Heeb et al., 2000)
   9289..9918    -  CDS            pVS1 StaA: stability protein from the Pseudomonas plasmid pVS1 (Heeb et al., 2000)
  10478..10879   -  CDS            Y4CG_SINFN (fragment): Protein inferred from homology: Swiss-Prot protein existence level 3. From Sinorhizobium fredii (strain NBRC 101917 / NGR234).
