[The description below was written by a language model from this plasmid's Addgene catalogue record and pLannotate feature annotations shown in this document.]
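Description:
pGWB501 is an empty Gateway destination binary vector for Agrobacterium-mediated plant transformation. It is built on the pPZP221 backbone, from which the gentamycin marker was removed and replaced with a hygromycin-resistance cassette. The annotated sequence is 11,165 nt. Outside the T-DNA, the backbone carries a ColE1/pBR322-type origin with the bom mobilisation region for high-copy replication in E. coli. It also carries the pVS1 origin with its RepA replication and StaA stability genes, which typically support maintenance in Agrobacterium. An aadA gene provides spectinomycin/streptomycin resistance for bacterial selection. Short remnants of gentamycin-resistance, rop and Tn5 transposase sequences are annotated as fragments only.

Between the nopaline-type right and left T-DNA borders lies the Gateway cassette: attR1 and attR2 flank a chloramphenicol-resistance gene and the ccdB toxin gene, followed by a NOS terminator. There is no plant promoter and no tag upstream of the cassette, consistent with the record's "No Promoter" entry. An LR reaction with an entry clone therefore simply places the chosen fragment in front of the terminator, so any promoter must come with the inserted fragment. Recombination replaces CmR and ccdB, so ccdB counter-selects unrecombined vector in ordinary E. coli strains, while the empty vector has to be propagated in a ccdB-tolerant strain under chloramphenicol and spectinomycin. Toward the left border, a NOS promoter:HygR:NOS terminator unit in the opposite orientation allows hygromycin selection of transformed plants. The two NOS terminators form an inverted repeat, and the depositor notes that the resulting secondary structure interferes with sequencing from pUC primers. Residual lacZα, lac promoter and multiple cloning site fragments are also present around the cassette.
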