Addgene plasmid #74843: pGWB501
Purpose: (Empty Backbone) Gateway cloning compatible binary vector for simple cloning of gene.
Depositing lab: Tsuyoshi Nakagawa. Depositing organization: Shimane University. Publication: Improved Gateway binary vectors: high-performance vectors for creation of fusion constructs in transgenic analysis of plants. Nakagawa T, Suzuki T, Murata S, Nakamura S, Hino T, Maeo K, Tabata R, Kawai T, Tanaka K, Niwa Y, Watanabe Y, Nakamura K, Kimura T, Ishiguro S. Biosci Biotechnol Biochem. 2007 Aug;71(8):2095-100. Epub 2007 Aug 7. 10.1271/bbb.70216 PubMed 17690442.
Backbone
  Vector backbone: pPZP221
  Backbone manufacturer: Hajdukiewicz P., Svab Z. and Maliga P.
  Backbone size (bp): 8500
  Modifications to backbone: gentamycin-resistant marker was removed and hygromycin-resistant marker (NOS promoter:HPT:NOS terminator) was inserted
  Vector type: Plant Expression
  Promoter: No Promoter
  Selectable markers: Hygromycin
Growth in bacteria
  Bacterial resistance: Chloramphenicol and Spectinomycin, 25 & 50 μg/mL
  Growth temperature: 37°C
  Growth strain: ccdB Survival
  Copy number: High Copy
Gene/Insert
  Cloning method: Gateway Cloning
Terms and licenses: Academic/Nonprofit Terms; Industry Terms: Not Available to Industry
Depositor comments: Please note that pUC primers are not recommended for sequencing due to the inverted repeat of the Tnos sequence which forms a secondary structure and prevents sequencing reactions. If you need to sequence or PCR the Tnos region, digestion by AscI helps separates two Tnos sequences and prevents the secondary structure.
How to cite: pGWB501 was a gift from Tsuyoshi Nakagawa (Addgene plasmid # 74843 ; http://n2t.net/addgene:74843 ; RRID:Addgene_74843)
