>Addgene plasmid #74843 | pGWB501 | addgene partial sequence | sequence record 155910 | ccdB-Fwd 5'-GCATGATGACCACCGATATG-3'
AGTGGCTGATCTCAGCCACCGCGAAAATGACATCAAAAACGCCATTAACCTGATGTTCTGGGGAATATAA
ATGTCAGGCTCCCTTATACACAGCCAGTCTGCAGGTCGACCATAGTGACTGGATATGTTGTGTTTTACAG
TATTATGTAGTCTGTTTTTTATGCAAAATCTAATTTAATATATTGATATTTATATCATTTTACGTTTCTC
GTTCAGCTTTCTTGTACAAAGTGGTTGATAACAGCGCTTAGAGCTCGAATTTCCCCGATCGTTCAAACAT
TTGGCAATAAAGTTTCTTAAGATTGAATCCTGTTGCCGGTCTTGCGATGATTATCATATAATTTCTGTTG
AATTACGTTAAGCATGTAATAATTAACATGTAATGCATGACG
