>Addgene plasmid #74843 | pGWB501 | addgene partial sequence | sequence record 155915 | CAT-R 5'-GCAACTGACTGAAATGCCTC-3'
TGGTATATCCAGTGATTTTTTTCTCCATTTTAGCTTCCTTAGCTCCTGAAAATCTCGACGGATCCTAACT
CAAAATCCACACATTATACGAGCCGGAAGCATAAAGTGTAAAGCCTGGGGTGCCTAATGCGGCCCCTCGA
GGGGCCGCCATAGTGACTGGATATGTTGTGTTTTACAGTATTATGTAGTCTGTTTTTTATGCAAAATCTA
ATTTAATATATTGATATTTATATCATTTTACGTTTCTCGTTCAGCTTTTTTGTACAAACTTGTTGATAAC
TCTAGAGTCGACCTGCAGGCATGCAAGCTTGGCACTGGCCGTCGTTTTACAACGTCGTGACTGGGAAAAC
CCTGGCGTTACCCAACTTAATCGCCTTGCAGCACATCCCCCTTTCGCCAGCTGGCGTAATAGCGAAGAGG
CCCGCACCGATCGCCCTTCCCAACAGTTGCGCAGCCTGAATGGCGAATGCTAGAGCAGCTTGAGCTTGGA
TCAGATTGTCGTTTCCCGCCTTCAGTTTAAACTATCAGTGTTTGACAGGATATATTGGCGGGTAAACCTA
AGAGAAAAGAGCGTTTATTAGAATAATCGGATATTTAAAAGGGCGTGAAAAGGTTTATCCGTTCGTCCAT
TTGTATGTGCATGCCAACCACAGGGTTCCCCTCGGGATCAAAGTACTTTGATCCAACCCCTCCGCTGCTA
TAGTGCAGTCGGCTTCTGACGTTCAGTGCAGCCGTCTTCTGAAAACGACATGTCGCACAAGTCCTAAGTT
ACGCGACAGGCTGCCGCCCTGCCCTT
